Addgene plasmid #69812: pECE M2-SNX17 S437A
Purpose: Expresses M2-SNX17 in mammalian cells
Depositing lab: Anne Brunet. Depositing organization: Stanford University. Publication: Identification of AMPK Phosphorylation Sites Reveals a Network of Proteins Involved in Cell Invasion and Facilitates Large-Scale Substrate Prediction. Schaffer BE, Levin RS, Hertz NT, Maures TJ, Schoof ML, Hollstein PE, Benayoun BA, Banko MR, Shaw RJ, Shokat KM, Brunet A. Cell Metab. 2015 Nov 3;22(5):907-21. doi: 10.1016/j.cmet.2015.09.009. Epub 2015 Oct 8. PubMed 26456332.
Backbone
  Vector backbone: pECE
  Backbone size w/o insert (bp): 2898
  Total vector size (bp): 4344
  Vector type: Mammalian Expression
Growth in bacteria
  Bacterial resistance: Ampicillin, 100 μg/mL
  Growth temperature: 37°C
  Growth strain: NEB Stable
  Copy number: High Copy
Gene/Insert
  Gene/Insert name: Sorting nexin-17 (alt name: SNX17)
  Species: H. sapiens (human)
  Insert size (bp): 1446
  Entrez Gene: SNX17
  Promoter: SV40 early promoter
  Tag / fusion protein: FLAG (N terminal on insert)
  Cloning method: Restriction Enzyme; 5′ cloning site EcoR1 (not destroyed); 3′ cloning site Xba1 (not destroyed)
  Sequencing primers: 5′ CATTCTCCGCCCCATGGCTGAC; 3′ GTTTCAGGTTCAGGGGGAGGTG
Resource information
  A portion of this plasmid was derived from a plasmid made by: cDNA is from the Orfeome library (Open Biosystems)
Terms and licenses: Academic/Nonprofit Terms; Industry Terms: Not Available to Industry
How to cite: pECE M2-SNX17 S437A was a gift from Anne Brunet (Addgene plasmid # 69812 ; http://n2t.net/addgene:69812 ; RRID:Addgene_69812)
