[The description below was written by a language model from this plasmid's Addgene catalogue record and pLannotate feature annotations shown in this document.]
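Description:
pECE M2-SNX17 S437A is a small (about 4.3 kb) mammalian expression plasmid built on the pECE backbone. It drives transient expression of human sorting nexin-17 (SNX17) carrying an N-terminal FLAG (M2) epitope tag. In bacteria it is maintained through a high-copy ColE1/pUC-type origin and selected with ampicillin via the β-lactamase gene and its native promoter. The feature table also shows pBR322-derived remnants: a fragment of the tetracycline resistance gene and a partial bom site. These are truncated and presumably non-functional. No mammalian selection marker is annotated, so the plasmid is suited to transient transfection rather than drug-selected stable lines.

The expression cassette consists of the SV40 enhancer/early promoter, a short FLAG-coding segment (detected by the annotation tool as a partial match to a multi-FLAG element, consistent with a single tag), and the SNX17 open reading frame cloned between EcoRI and XbaI sites. Downstream lie a fragment of SV40 large T antigen sequence and the SV40 polyadenylation signal, which provide 3′ processing. The cDNA originated from an ORFeome library clone. The name indicates a serine-to-alanine substitution at residue 437, although the record does not describe the mutation explicitly.

SNX17 regulates endosomal recycling of surface proteins such as integrins by binding NPxY motifs in cargo tails. The associated publication concerns identification of AMPK phosphorylation sites. The S437A variant is therefore most plausibly a non-phosphorylatable control for comparison with wild-type tagged SNX17, with the FLAG tag allowing immunoprecipitation and immunodetection. That use is inferred rather than stated in the record.
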