Features (pLannotate 1.2.2; 10 found; start..end, strand, type, name):
      7..92      +  CDS            large T antigen (fragment): large T antigen from SV40 (simian virus 40)
    115..250     +  polyA_signal   SV40 poly(A) signal: SV40 polyadenylation signal
    245..523     +  CDS            TcR (fragment): tetracycline efflux protein; tet; confers resistance to tetracycline
    523..572     +  misc_feature   bom (fragment): basis of mobility region from pBR322
    758..1346    -  rep_origin     ori: high-copy-number ColE1/pMB1/pBR322/pUC origin of replication
   1518..2378    -  CDS            AmpR: β-lactamase; bla; confers resistance to ampicillin, carbenicillin, and related antibiotics
   2379..2483    -  promoter       AmpR promoter: bla
   2554..2851    +  promoter       SV40 promoter: SV40 enhancer and early promoter
   2890..2906    +  CDS            5xFLAG (fragment): five tandem FLAG® epitope tags
   2929..4335    +  CDS            SNX17: SNX17_HUMAN - Also known as KIAA0064. Experimental evidence at protein level: Swiss-Prot protein existence level 1. Critical regulator of endosomal recycling of numerous surface proteins, including integrins, signaling receptor and channels (PubMed:15121882, PubMed:15769472). Binds to NPxY sequences in the cytoplasmic tails of target cargos (PubMed:21512128). Associates with retriever and CCC complexes to prevent lysosomal degradation and promote cell surface recycling of numerous cargos such as integrins ITGB1, ITGB5 and their associated alpha subunits (PubMed:28892079, PubMed:22492727). Also
>Addgene plasmid #69812 | pECE M2-SNX17 S437A | depositor full sequence | sequence record 123761 | pECE M2-SNX17 S437A sequence 4344 bps
TAAGTAATGATCATAATCAGCCATACCACATTTGTAGAGGTTTTACTTGCTTTAAAAAACCTCCCACACC
TCCCCCTGAACCTGAAACATAAAATGAATGCAATTGTTGTTGTTAACTTGTTTATTGCAGGCTTATAATG
GTTACAAATAAAGCAATAGCATCACAAATTTCACAAATAAAGCATTTTTTTCACTGCATTCTAGTTGTGG
TTTGTCCAAACTCATCAATGTATCTTATCATGTCTGGATCCTCTACGCCGGACGCATCGTGGCCGGCATC
ACCGGCGCCACAGGTGCGGTTGCTGGCGCCTATATCGCCGACATCACCGATGGGGAAGATCGGGCTCGCC
ACTTCGGGCTCATGAGCGCTTGTTTCGGCGTGGGTATGGTGGCAGGCCCCGTGGCCGGGGGACTGTTGGG
CGCCATCTCCTTGCATGCACCATTCCTTGCGGCGGCGGTGCTCAACGGCCTCAACCTACTACTGGGCTGC
TTCCTAATGCAGGAGTCGCATAAGGGAGAGCGTGCGGTGTGAAATACCGCACAGATGCGTAAGGAGAAAA
TACCGCATCAGGCGCTCTTCCGCTTCCTCGCTCACTGACTCGCTGCGCTCGGTCGTTCGGCTGCGGCGAG
CGGTATCAGCTCACTCAAAGGCGGTAATACGGTTATCCACAGAATCAGGGGATAACGCAGGAAAGAACAT
GTGAGCAAAAGGCCAGCAAAAGGCCAGGAACCGTAAAAAGGCCGCGTTGCTGGCGTTTTTCCATAGGCTC
CGCCCCCCTGACGAGCATCACAAAAATCGACGCTCAAGTCAGAGGTGGCGAAACCCGACAGGACTATAAA
GATACCAGGCGTTTCCCCCTGGAAGCTCCCTCGTGCGCTCTCCTGTTCCGACCCTGCCGCTTACCGGATA
CCTGTCCGCCTTTCTCCCTTCGGGAAGCGTGGCGCTTTCTCAATGCTCACGCTGTAGGTATCTCAGTTCG
GTGTAGGTCGTTCGCTCCAAGCTGGGCTGTGTGCACGAACCCCCCGTTCAGCCCGACCGCTGCGCCTTAT
CCGGTAACTATCGTCTTGAGTCCAACCCGGTAAGACACGACTTATCGCCACTGGCAGCAGCCACTGGTAA
CAGGATTAGCAGAGCGAGGTATGTAGGCGGTGCTACAGAGTTCTTGAAGTGGTGGCCTAACTACGGCTAC
ACTAGAAGGACAGTATTTGGTATCTGCGCTCTGCTGAAGCCAGTTACCTTCGGAAAAAGAGTTGGTAGCT
CTTGATCCGGCAAACAAACCACCGCTGGTAGCGGTGGTTTTTTTGTTTGCAAGCAGCAGATTACGCGCAG
AAAAAAAGGATCTCAAGAAGATCCTTTGATCTTTTCTACGGGGTCTGACGCTCAGTGGAACGAAAACTCA
CGTTAAGGGATTTTGGTCATGAGATTATCAAAAAGGATCTTCACCTAGATCCTTTTAAATTAAAAATGAA
GTTTTAAATCAATCTAAAAGTATATATGAGTAAACTTGGTCTGACAGTTACCAATGCTTAATCAGTGAGG
CACCTATCTCAGCGATCTGTCTATTTCGTTCATCCATAGTTGCCTGACTCCCCGTCGTGTAGATAACTAC
GATACGGGAGGGCTTACCATCTGGCCCCAGTGCTGCAATGATACCGCGAGACCCACGCTCACCGGCTCCA
GATTTATCAGCAATAAACCAGCCAGCCGGAAGGGCCGAGCGCAGAAGTGGTCCTGCAACTTTATCCGCCT
CCATCCAGTCTATTAATTGTTGCCGGGAAGCTAGAGTAAGTAGTTCGCCAGTTAATAGTTTGCGCAACGT
TGTTGCCATTGCTGCAGGCATCGTGGTGTCACGCTCGTCGTTTGGTATGGCTTCATTCAGCTCCGGTTCC
CAACGATCAAGGCGAGTTACATGATCCCCCATGTTGTGCAAAAAAGCGGTTAGCTCCTTCGGTCCTCCGA
TCGTTGTCAGAAGTAAGTTGGCCGCAGTGTTATCACTCATGGTTATGGCAGCACTGCATAATTCTCTTAC
TGTCATGCCATCCGTAAGATGCTTTTCTGTGACTGGTGAGTACTCAACCAAGTCATTCTGAGAATAGTGT
ATGCGGCGACCGAGTTGCTCTTGCCCGGCGTCAACACGGGATAATACCGCGCCACATAGCAGAACTTTAA
AAGTGCTCATCATTGGAAAACGTTCTTCGGGGCGAAAACTCTCAAGGATCTTACCGCTGTTGAGATCCAG
TTCGATGTAACCCACTCGTGCACCCAACTGATCTTCAGCATCTTTTACTTTCACCAGCGTTTCTGGGTGA
GCAAAAACAGGAAGGCAAAATGCCGCAAAAAAGGGAATAAGGGCGACACGGAAATGTTGAATACTCATAC
TCTTCCTTTTTCAATATTATTGAAGCATTTATCAGGGTTATTGTCTCATGAGCGGATACATATTTGAATG
TATTTAGAAAAATAAACAAATAGGGGTTCCGCGCACATTTCCCCGAAAAGTGCCACCTGCTTCTGAGGCG
GAAAGAACCAGCTGTGGAATGTGTGTCAGTTAGGGTGTGGAAAGTCCCCAGGCTCCCCAGCAGGCAGAAG
TATGCAAAGCATGCATCTCAATTAGTCAGCAACCAGGTGTGGAAAGTCCCCAGGCTCCCCAGCAGGCAGA
AGTATGCAAAGCATGCATCTCAATTAGTCAGCAACCATAGTCCCGCCCCTAACTCCGCCCATCCCGCCCC
TAACTCCGCCCAGTTCCGCCCATTCTCCGCCCCATGGCTGACTAATTTTTTTTATTTATGCAGAGGCCGA
GGCCGCCTCGGCCTCTGAGCTATTCCAGAAGTAGTGAGGAGGCTTTTTTGGAGGAGATCTAAGCTTGGTA
CCGAGCTCGGATCCTCAGGATGGACTACAAGGACGATGACGATAAACCCGGGAATTCGCACTTTTCCATT
CCCGAAACCGAGTCCCGCAGCGGGGACAGCGGCGGCTCCGCCTACGTGGCCTATAACATTCACGTGAATG
GAGTCCTGCACTGTCGGGTGCGCTACAGCCAGCTCCTGGGGCTGCACGAGCAGCTTCGGAAGGAGTATGG
GGCCAATGTGCTTCCTGCATTCCCCCCAAAGAAGCTTTTCTCTCTGACTCCTGCTGAGGTAGAACAGAGG
AGAGAGCAGTTAGAGAAGTACATGCAAGCTGTTCGGCAAGACCCATTGCTTGGGAGCAGCGAGACTTTCA
ACAGTTTCCTGCGTCGGGCACAACAGGAGACACAGCAGGTCCCCACAGAGGAAGTGTCCTTGGAAGTGCT
GCTCAGCAACGGGCAGAAAGTTCTGGTCAACGTGCTAACTTCAGATCAGACTGAGGATGTCCTGGAGGCT
GTAGCTGCAAAGCTGGATCTTCCAGATGACTTGATTGGATACTTTAGTCTATTCTTAGTTCGAGAAAAAG
AGGATGGAGCCTTTTCTTTTGTACGGAAGTTGCAAGAGTTTGAGCTGCCTTATGTGTCTGTCACCAGCCT
TCGGAGTCAAGAGTATAAGATTGTGCTAAGGAAGAGTTATTGGGACTCTGCCTATGATGACGATGTCATG
GAGAACCGGGTTGGCCTGAACCTGCTTTATGCTCAGACGGTATCAGATATTGAGCGTGGGTGGATCTTGG
TCACCAAGGAACAGCACCGGCAACTCAAATCTCTGCAAGAGAAAGTCTCCAAGAAGGAGTTCCTGAGACT
GGCCCAGACGCTGCGGCACTATGGCTACTTGCGCTTTGATGCCTGTGTGGCTGACTTCCCAGAAAAGGAC
TGTCCTGTGGTGGTGAGCGCGGGCAACAGTGAGCTCAGCCTGCAGCTCCGCCTGCCTGGCCAGCAACTCC
GAGAAGGCTCCTTCCGGGTCACCCGCATGCGATGCTGGCGGGTCACCTCCTCTGTACCATTGCCCAGTGG
AAGCACGAGCAGCCCAGGCCGGGGCCGGGGTGAGGTGCGCCTGGAACTGGCTTTTGAATACCTCATGAGC
AAGGACCGGCTACAGTGGGTCACCATCACTAGCCCCCAGGCTATCATGATGAGCATCTGCTTGCAGTCCA
TGGTTGATGAACTGATGGTGAAGAAATCTGGCGGCAGTATCAGGAAGATGCTGCGCCGGCGGGTGGGGGG
TACTCTGAGACGCTCAGACAGCCAGCAAGCAGTGAAGTCCCCACCACTGCTTGAGTCACCTGATGCCACC
CGGGAGTCTATGGTCAAACTCTCAAGTAAGCTGAGTGCCGTGAGCTTGCGGGGAATTGGCAGTCCCAGCA
CAGATGCCAGTGCCAGTGATGTCCACGGCAATTTCGCCTTCGAGGGCATTGGAGATGAGGATCTGTAATC
TAGA
