>Addgene plasmid #69812 | pECE M2-SNX17 S437A | addgene partial sequence | sequence record 142594 | SV40pro-F 5'-TATTTATGCAGAGGCCGAGG-3'
GAGGCTTTTTTGGAGGAGATCTAAGCTTGGTACCGAGCTCGGATCCTCAGGATGGACTACAAGGACGATG
ACGATAAACCCGGGAATTCGCACTTTTCCATTCCCGAAACCGAGTCCCGCAGCGGGGACAGCGGCGGCTC
CGCCTACGTGGCCTATAACATTCACGTGAATGGAGTCCTGCACTGTCGGGTGCGCTACAGCCAGCTCCTG
GGGCTGCACGAGCAGCTTCGGAAGGAGTATGGGGCCAATGTGCTTCCTGCATTCCCCCCAAAGAAGCTTT
TCTCTCTGACTCCTGCTGAGGTAGAACAGAGGAGAGAGCAGTTAGAGAAGTACATGCAAGCTGTTCGGCA
AGACCCATTGCTTGGGAGCAGCGAGACTTTCAACAGTTTCCTGCGTCGGGCACAACAGGAGACACAGCAG
GTCCCCACAGAGGAAGTGTCCTTGGAAGTGCTGCTCAGCAACGGGCAGAAAGTTCTGGTCAACGTGCTAA
CTTCAGATCAGACTGAGGATGTCCTGGAGGCTGTAGCTGCAAAGCTGGATCTTCCAGATGACTTGATTGG
ATACTTTAGTCTATTCTTAGTTCGAGAAAAAGAGGATGGAGCCTTTTCTTTTGTACGGAAGTTGCAAGAG
TTTGAGCTGCCTTATGTGTCTGTCACCAGCCTTCGGAGTCAAGAGTATAAGATTGTGCTAAGGAAGAGTT
ATTGGGACTCTGCCTATGATGACGATGTCATGGAGAACCGGGTTGGCCTG
