>Addgene plasmid #69812 | pECE M2-SNX17 S437A | addgene partial sequence | sequence record 142871 | pAdTrack-MCS 5'-GGGAGGTGTGGGAGGTTTT-3'
ATGGCTGATTATGATCATTACTTATCTAGATTACAGATCCTCATCTCCAATGCCCTCGAAGGCGAAATTG
CCGTGGACATCACTGGCACTGGCATCTGTGCTGGGACTGCCAATTCCCCGCAAGCTCACGGCAGCCAGCT
TACTTGAGAGTTTGACCATAGACTCCCGGGTGGCATCAGGTGACTCAAGCAGTGGTGGGGACTTCACTGC
TTGCTGGCTGTCTGAGCGTCTCAGAGTACCCCCCACCCGCCGGCGCAGCATCTTCCTGATACTGCCGCCA
GATTTCTTCACCATCAGTTCATCAACCATGGACTGCAAGCAGATGCTCATCATGATAGCCTGGGGGCTAG
TGATGGTGACCCACTGTAGCCGGTCCTTGCTCATGAGGTATTCAAAAGCCAGTTCCAGGCGCACCTCACC
CCGGCCCCGGCCTGGGCTGCTCGTGCTTCCACTGGGCAATGGTACAGAGGAGGTGACCCGCCAGCATCGC
ATGCGGGTGACCCGGAAGGAGCCTTCTCGGAGTTGCTGGCCAGGCAGGCGGAGCTGCAGGCTGAGCTCAC
TGTTGCCCGCGCTCACCACCACAGGACAGTCCTTTTCTGGGAAGTCAGCCACACAGGCATCAAAGCGCAA
GTAGCCATAGTGCCGCAGCGTCTGGGCCAGTCTCAGGAACTCCTTCTTGGAGACTTTCTCTTGCAGAGAT
TTGAGTTGCCGGTGCTGTTCCTTGGTGACCAAGATCCACCCACGCTCAATATCTGATACCGTCTGAGCAT
AAAGCAGGTTCAGGCCAACCCGGTTCTCCATGACATCGTCATCATAGGCAGAGTCCCAATAACTCTTCCT
TAGCACAATCTTATACTCTTGACTCCGAAGGCTGGTGACAGACACATAAGGCAGCTCAAACTCTTGCAAC
TTCCGTACAAAAGAAAAGGCTCCATCCTCTTTTTCTCGAACTAAGAATAGACTAAAG
